Addgene plasmid #110949: pANY1
Purpose: Universal mini-vector for efficient cloning of DNA and expression of protein in E. coli.
Depositing lab: Yingfeng An. Depositing organization: Shenyang Agricultural University. Publication: A universal mini-vector and an annealing of PCR products (APP)-based cloning strategy for convenient molecular biological manipulations. Liu X, Li T, Hart DJ, Gao S, Wang H, Gao H, Xu S, Zhang Y, Liu Y, An Y. Biochem Biophys Res Commun. 2018 Mar 18;497(4):978-982. doi: 10.1016/j.bbrc.2018.02.099. Epub 2018 Feb 12. PubMed 29448102.
Backbone
  Vector backbone: pANY1
  Backbone manufacturer: Yingfeng An
  Total vector size (bp): 2663
  Vector type: Bacterial Expression
Growth in bacteria
  Bacterial resistance: Kanamycin, 50 μg/mL
  Growth temperature: 37°C
  Growth strain: ccdB Survival
  Copy number: High Copy
Gene/Insert
  Gene/Insert name: ccd B cassette
  Species: Synthetic
  Promoter: T7
  Tag / fusion protein: His (N terminal on insert)
  Cloning method: Restriction Enzyme; 5′ cloning site unknown (unknown if destroyed); 3′ cloning site unknown (unknown if destroyed)
  Sequencing primers: 5′ T7; 3′ T7-term
Terms and licenses: Academic/Nonprofit Terms; Industry Terms: Not Available to Industry
Depositor comments: During molecular cloning, DNA of interest can be inserted into pANY1 using both MCS-1 and MCS-2, with deletion of the ccdB cassette. Thus the recombinant plasmid can be transformed into commonly used E. coli strains (e.g., JM109, BL21, DH5a). Because the original plasmid, pANY1, cannot be transformed into these E. coli strains, false positives can be eliminated.
How to cite: pANY1 was a gift from Yingfeng An (Addgene plasmid # 110949 ; http://n2t.net/addgene:110949 ; RRID:Addgene_110949)
