[The description below was written by a language model from this plasmid's Addgene catalogue record and pLannotate feature annotations shown in this document.]
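Description:
pANY1 is a compact 2,663 bp bacterial expression and cloning vector described by its depositors as a universal mini-vector for E. coli. It replicates from a high-copy ColE1/pUC-type origin and is selected with kanamycin through an aph(3')-Ia aminoglycoside phosphotransferase gene, which the annotation places downstream of a short tet promoter on the strand opposite the expression cassette. Both available sequence records, one from the depositor and one from repository sequencing, are the same length and carry the same ten annotated features in the same order, differing only in where numbering of the circle begins.

The expression unit consists of a T7 promoter and the efficient T7 gene 10 ribosome binding site upstream, and a T7 terminator downstream, so transcription depends on a host supplying T7 RNA polymerase. Between them sits a synthetic ccdB cassette: the complete ccdB toxin gene, whose product poisons DNA gyrase, preceded by a partial ccdA fragment. The catalogue entry lists an N-terminal His tag, although the automated annotation does not mark one. Short matches annotated as a PDK intron fragment and a SET1 tag fragment are probably incidental similarities in the flanking linker regions rather than functional parts.

According to the depositor comments, two multiple cloning sites (MCS-1 and MCS-2) flank the cassette, and inserting DNA of interest using both removes ccdB. The specific restriction sites are not recorded. Because the parental plasmid can only be maintained in a ccdB-tolerant strain, uncut or religated vector fails to yield colonies in ordinary cloning or expression strains. This counter-selection eliminates false positives, and the resulting recombinant can serve directly for T7-driven protein production.
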