Features (pLannotate 1.2.2; 10 found; start..end, strand, type, name):
     25..103     +  intron         PDK intron (fragment): pdk; modified pyruvate orthophosphate dikinase intron from Flaveria trinervia 3.0
    194..352     +  CDS            ccdA (fragment): CCDA_ECO57 - Also known as H, letA. Experimental evidence at protein level: Swiss-Prot protein existence level 1. Antitoxin component of a type II toxin-antitoxin (TA) system which inhibits the post-segregational killing (PSK) of plasmid-free cells, also referred to as a plasmid addiction system. Binds to and blocks the activity of CcdB; will also remove bound CcdB protein from the CcdB-GyrA complex by forming a CcdA-CcdB complex, a process termed rejuvenation. Functions as a transcriptional corepressor for the ccdAB operon, repression also requires CcdB (By similarity). From Escherichia coli
    357..659     +  CDS            ccdB: CCDB_ECOLI - Also known as G, letB, letD. Experimental evidence at protein level: Swiss-Prot protein existence level 1. Toxic component of a type II toxin-antitoxin (TA) system, functioning in plasmid maintainence. Responsible for the post- segregational killing (PSK) of plasmid-free cells, also referred to as a plasmid addiction system. Half-life of over 2 hours. Cell killing by CcdB is accompanied by filamentation, defects in chromosome and plasmid segregation, defects in cell division, formation of anucleate cells, decreased DNA synthesis and plasmid loss. Interferes with the activity of DN
    725..746     +  CDS            SET1 (fragment): solubility-enhancement tag derived from T7 phage gene 10B
    754..801     +  terminator     T7 terminator: transcription terminator for bacteriophage T7 RNA polymerase
    869..897     -  promoter       tet promoter: E. coli promoter for tetracycline efflux protein gene
    910..1725    -  CDS            KanR: aminoglycoside phosphotransferase; aph(3')-Ia; confers resistance to kanamycin in bacteria or G418 (Geneticin®) in eukaryotes
   1847..2435    +  rep_origin     ori: high-copy-number ColE1/pMB1/pBR322/pUC origin of replication
   2512..2530    +  promoter       T7 promoter: promoter for bacteriophage T7 RNA polymerase
   2562..2584    +  RBS            RBS: efficient ribosome binding site from bacteriophage T7 gene 10 (Olins and Rangwala, 1989)
>Addgene plasmid #110949 | pANY1 | depositor full sequence | sequence record 208663 | pANY1 sequence 2663 bps
ACTAGTAGGCCTGTCGACGGTCAGTCCGGCTTACTAAAAGCCAGATAACAGTATGCGTATTTGCGCGCTG
ATTTTTGCGGTATAAGAATATATACTGATATGTATACCCGAAGTATGTCAAAAAGAGGTATGCTATGAAG
CAGCGTATTACAGTGACAGTTGACAGCGACAGCTATCAGTTGCTCAAGGCATATATGATGTCAATATCTC
CGGTCTGGTAAGCACAACCATGCAGAATGAAGCCCGTCGTCTGCGTGCCGAACGCTGGAAAGCGGAAAAT
CAGGAAGGGATGGCTGAGGTCGCCCGGTTTATTGAAATGAACGGCTCTTTTGCTGACGAGAACAGGGGCT
GGTGAAATGCAGTTTAAGGTTTACACCTATAAAAGAGAGAGCCGTTATCGTCTGTTTGTGGATGTACAGA
GTGATATTATTGACACGCCCGGGCGACGGATGGTGATCCCCCTGGCCAGTGCACGTCTGCTGTCAGATAA
AGTCTCCCGTGAACTTTACCCGGTGGTGCATATCGGGGATGAAAGCTGGCGCATGATGACCACCGATATG
GCCAGTGTGCCGGTCTCCGTTATCGGGGAAGAAGTGGCTGATCTCAGCCACCGCGAAAATGACATCAAAA
ACGCCATTAACCTGATGTTCTGGGGAATATAAATGTCAGGCTCCCTTATACACAGCCAGTCGACTGACCG
TCAGGCCTCCATGGGAGCTCCTGCAGTTGGCTGCTGCCACCGCTGAGCAATAACTAGCATAACCCCTTGG
GGCCTCTAAACGGGTCTTGAGGGGTTTTTTGCTGAAAGGAGGAACTATATCCGGATATCCCTGACTGCGT
TAGCAATTTAACTGTGATAAACTACCGCATTAAAGCTTATCGATGATAAGCTGTCAAACATGAGAATTCT
TAGAAAAACTCATCGAGCATCAAATGAAACTGCAATTTATTCATATCAGGATTATCAATACCATATTTTT
GAAAAAGCCGTTTCTGTAATGAAGGAGAAAACTCACCGAGGCAGTTCCATAGGATGGCAAGATCCTGGTA
TCGGTCTGCGATTCCGACTCGTCCAACATCAATACAACCTATTAATTTCCCCTCGTCAAAAATAAGGTTA
TCAAGTGAGAAATCACCATGAGTGACGACTGAATCCGGTGAGAATGGCAAAAGTTTGTGCATTTCTTTCC
AGACTTGTTCAACAGGCCAGCCATTACGCTCGTCATCAAAATCACTCGCATCAACCAAACCGTTATTCAT
TCGTGATTGCGCCTGAGCGAGACGAAATACGCGATCGCTGTTAAAAGGACAATTACAAACAGGAATCGAA
TGCAACCGGCGCAGGAACACTGCCAGCGCATCAACAATATTTTCACCTGAATCAGGATATTCTTCTAATA
CCTGGAATGCTGTTTTCCCGGGGATCGCAGTGGTGAGTAACCATGCGTCATCAGGAGTACGGATAAAATG
CTTGATGGTCGGAACAGGCATAAATTCCGTCAGCCAGTTTAGTCTGACCATCTCATCTGTAACATCATTG
GCAACGCTACCTTTGCCATGTTTCAGAAACAACTCTGGCGCATCGGGCTTCCCATACAATCGATAGATTG
TCGCACCTGATTGCCCGACATTATCGCGAGCCCATTTATACCCATATAAATCAGCATCCATGTTGGAATT
TAATCGCGGCCTCGAGCAAGACGTTTCCCGTTGAATATGGCTCATAACACCCCTTGTATTACTGTTTATG
TAAGCAGACAGTTTTATTGTTCATGACCAAAATCCCTTAACGTGAGTTTTCGTTCCACTGAGCGTCAGAC
CCCGTAGAAAAGATCAAAGGATCTTCTTGAGATCCTTTTTTTCTGCGCGTAATCTGCTGCTTGCAAACAA
AAAAACCACCGCTACCAGCGGTGGTTTGTTTGCCGGATCAAGAGCTACCAACTCTTTTTCCGAAGGTAAC
TGGCTTCAGCAGAGCGCAGATACCAAATACTGTCCTTCTAGTGTAGCCGTAGTTAGGCCACCACTTCAAG
AACTCTGTAGCACCGCCTACATACCTCGCTCTGCTAATCCTGTTACCAGTGGCTGCTGCCAGTGGCGATA
AGTCGTGTCTTACCGGGTTGGACTCAAGACGATAGTTACCGGATAAGGCGCAGCGGTCGGGCTGAACGGG
GGGTTCGTGCACACAGCCCAGCTTGGAGCGAACGACCTACACCGAACTGAGATACCTACAGCGTGAGCTA
TGAGAAAGCGCCACGCTTCCCGAAGGGAGAAAGGCGGACAGGTATCCGGTAAGCGGCAGGGTCGGAACAG
GAGAGCGCACGAGGGAGCTTCCAGGGGGAAACGCCTGGTATCTTTATAGTCCTGTCGGGTTTCGCCACCT
CTGACTTGAGCGTCGATTTTTGTGATGCTCGTCAGGGGGGCGGAGCCTATGGAAAAACGCCAGCAACGCG
GCCTTTTTACGGTTCCTGGCCTTTTGCTGGCCTTTGGTACCAGATCTCGATCCCGCGAAATTAATACGAC
TCACTATAGGGAGACCACAACGGTTTCCCTCTAGAAATAATTTTGTTTAACTTTAAGAAGGAGATATACA
TATGGGCCACCATCATCACCACCATGATTATGATATTCCAACTACCGAGAATTTGTATTTTCAGGGGGGA
TCC
