Features (pLannotate 1.2.2; 10 found; start..end, strand, type, name):
      1..19      +  promoter       T7 promoter: promoter for bacteriophage T7 RNA polymerase
     51..73      +  RBS            RBS: efficient ribosome binding site from bacteriophage T7 gene 10 (Olins and Rangwala, 1989)
    177..255     +  intron         PDK intron (fragment): pdk; modified pyruvate orthophosphate dikinase intron from Flaveria trinervia 3.0
    346..504     +  CDS            ccdA (fragment): CCDA_ECO57 - Also known as H, letA. Experimental evidence at protein level: Swiss-Prot protein existence level 1. Antitoxin component of a type II toxin-antitoxin (TA) system which inhibits the post-segregational killing (PSK) of plasmid-free cells, also referred to as a plasmid addiction system. Binds to and blocks the activity of CcdB; will also remove bound CcdB protein from the CcdB-GyrA complex by forming a CcdA-CcdB complex, a process termed rejuvenation. Functions as a transcriptional corepressor for the ccdAB operon, repression also requires CcdB (By similarity). From Escherichia coli
    509..811     +  CDS            ccdB: CCDB_ECOLI - Also known as G, letB, letD. Experimental evidence at protein level: Swiss-Prot protein existence level 1. Toxic component of a type II toxin-antitoxin (TA) system, functioning in plasmid maintainence. Responsible for the post- segregational killing (PSK) of plasmid-free cells, also referred to as a plasmid addiction system. Half-life of over 2 hours. Cell killing by CcdB is accompanied by filamentation, defects in chromosome and plasmid segregation, defects in cell division, formation of anucleate cells, decreased DNA synthesis and plasmid loss. Interferes with the activity of DN
    877..898     +  CDS            SET1 (fragment): solubility-enhancement tag derived from T7 phage gene 10B
    906..953     +  terminator     T7 terminator: transcription terminator for bacteriophage T7 RNA polymerase
   1021..1049    -  promoter       tet promoter: E. coli promoter for tetracycline efflux protein gene
   1062..1877    -  CDS            KanR: aminoglycoside phosphotransferase; aph(3')-Ia; confers resistance to kanamycin in bacteria or G418 (Geneticin®) in eukaryotes
   1999..2587    +  rep_origin     ori: high-copy-number ColE1/pMB1/pBR322/pUC origin of replication
>Addgene plasmid #110949 | pANY1 | addgene full sequence | sequence record 213051 | Addgene NGS Result
TAATACGACTCACTATAGGGAGACCACAACGGTTTCCCTCTAGAAATAATTTTGTTTAACTTTAAGAAGG
AGATATACATATGGGCCACCATCATCACCACCATGATTATGATATTCCAACTACCGAGAATTTGTATTTT
CAGGGGGGATCCACTAGTAGGCCTGTCGACGGTCAGTCCGGCTTACTAAAAGCCAGATAACAGTATGCGT
ATTTGCGCGCTGATTTTTGCGGTATAAGAATATATACTGATATGTATACCCGAAGTATGTCAAAAAGAGG
TATGCTATGAAGCAGCGTATTACAGTGACAGTTGACAGCGACAGCTATCAGTTGCTCAAGGCATATATGA
TGTCAATATCTCCGGTCTGGTAAGCACAACCATGCAGAATGAAGCCCGTCGTCTGCGTGCCGAACGCTGG
AAAGCGGAAAATCAGGAAGGGATGGCTGAGGTCGCCCGGTTTATTGAAATGAACGGCTCTTTTGCTGACG
AGAACAGGGGCTGGTGAAATGCAGTTTAAGGTTTACACCTATAAAAGAGAGAGCCGTTATCGTCTGTTTG
TGGATGTACAGAGTGATATTATTGACACGCCCGGGCGACGGATGGTGATCCCCCTGGCCAGTGCACGTCT
GCTGTCAGATAAAGTCTCCCGTGAACTTTACCCGGTGGTGCATATCGGGGATGAAAGCTGGCGCATGATG
ACCACCGATATGGCCAGTGTGCCGGTCTCCGTTATCGGGGAAGAAGTGGCTGATCTCAGCCACCGCGAAA
ATGACATCAAAAACGCCATTAACCTGATGTTCTGGGGAATATAAATGTCAGGCTCCCTTATACACAGCCA
GTCGACTGACCGTCAGGCCTCCATGGGAGCTCCTGCAGTTGGCTGCTGCCACCGCTGAGCAATAACTAGC
ATAACCCCTTGGGGCCTCTAAACGGGTCTTGAGGGGTTTTTTGCTGAAAGGAGGAACTATATCCGGATAT
CCCTGACTGCGTTAGCAATTTAACTGTGATAAACTACCGCATTAAAGCTTATCGATGATAAGCTGTCAAA
CATGAGAATTCTTAGAAAAACTCATCGAGCATCAAATGAAACTGCAATTTATTCATATCAGGATTATCAA
TACCATATTTTTGAAAAAGCCGTTTCTGTAATGAAGGAGAAAACTCACCGAGGCAGTTCCATAGGATGGC
AAGATCCTGGTATCGGTCTGCGATTCCGACTCGTCCAACATCAATACAACCTATTAATTTCCCCTCGTCA
AAAATAAGGTTATCAAGTGAGAAATCACCATGAGTGACGACTGAATCCGGTGAGAATGGCAAAAGTTTGT
GCATTTCTTTCCAGACTTGTTCAACAGGCCAGCCATTACGCTCGTCATCAAAATCACTCGCATCAACCAA
ACCGTTATTCATTCGTGATTGCGCCTGAGCGAGACGAAATACGCGATCGCTGTTAAAAGGACAATTACAA
ACAGGAATCGAATGCAACCGGCGCAGGAACACTGCCAGCGCATCAACAATATTTTCACCTGAATCAGGAT
ATTCTTCTAATACCTGGAATGCTGTTTTCCCGGGGATCGCAGTGGTGAGTAACCATGCGTCATCAGGAGT
ACGGATAAAATGCTTGATGGTCGGAAGCGGCATAAATTCCGTCAGCCAGTTTAGTCTGACCATCTCATCT
GTAACATCATTGGCAACGCTACCTTTGCCATGTTTCAGAAACAACTCTGGCGCATCGGGCTTCCCATACA
ATCGATAGATTGTCGCACCTGATTGCCCGACATTATCGCGAGCCCATTTATACCCATATAAATCAGCATC
CATGTTGGAATTTAATCGCGGCCTCGAGCAAGACGTTTCCCGTTGAATATGGCTCATAACACCCCTTGTA
TTACTGTTTATGTAAGCAGACAGTTTTATTGTTCATGACAAAAATCCCTTAACGTGAGTTTTCGTTCCAC
TGAGCGTCAGACCCCGTAGAAAAGATCAAAGGATCTTCTTGAGATCCTTTTTTTCTGCGCGTAATCTGCT
GCTTGCAAACAAAAAAACCACCGCTACCAGCGGTGGTTTGTTTGCCGGATCAAGAGCTACCAACTCTTTT
TCCGAAGGTAACTGGCTTCAGCAGAGCGCAGATACCAAATACTGTCCTTCTAGTGTAGCCGTAGTTAGGC
CACCACTTCAAGAACTCTGTAGCACCGCCTACATACCTCGCTCTGCTAATCCTGTTACCAGTGGCTGCTG
CCAGTGGCGATAAGTCGTGTCTTACCGGGTTGGACTCAAGACGATAGTTACCGGATAAGGCGCAGCGGTC
GGGCTGAACGGGGGGTTCGTGCACACAGCCCAGCTTGGAGCGAACGACCTACACCGAACTGAGATACCTA
CAGCGTGAGCTATGAGAAAGCGCCACGCTTCCCGAAGGGAGAAAGGCGGACAGGTATCCGGTAAGCGGCA
GGGTCGGAACAGGAGAGCGCACGAGGGAGCTTCCAGGGGGAAACGCCTGGTATCTTTATAGTCCTGTCGG
GTTTCGCCACCTCTGACTTGAGCGTCGATTTTTGTGATGCTCGTCAGGGGGGCGGAGCCTATGGAAAAAC
GCCAGCAACGCGGCCTTTTTACGGTTCCTGGCCTTTTGCTGGCCTTTGGTACCAGATCTCGATCCCGCGA
AAT
