>Addgene plasmid #110949 | pANY1 | depositor partial sequence | sequence record 208667 | T7
TTTGTTTAACTTTAAGAAGGAGATATACATATGGGCCACCATCATCACCACCATGTTTATGATATTCCAA
CTACCGAGAATTTGTATTTTCAGGGGGGATCCACTAGTAGGCCTGTCGACGGTCAGTCCGGCTTACTAAA
AGCCAGATAACAGTATGCGTATTTGCGCGCTGATTTTTGCGGTATAAGAATATATACTGATATGTATACC
CGAAGTATGTCAAAAAGAGGTATGCTATGAAGCAGCGTATTACAGTGACAGTTGACAGCGACAGCTATCA
GTTGCTCAAGGCATATATGATGTCAATATCTCCGGTCTGGTAAGCACAACCATGCAGAATGAAGCCCGTC
GTCTGCGTGCCGAACGCTGGAAAGCGGAAAATCAGGAAGGGATGGCTGAGGTCGCCCGGTTTATTGAAAT
GAACGGCTCTTTTGCTGACGAGAACAGGGGCTGGTGAAATGCAGTTTAAGGTTTACACCTATAAAAGAGA
GAGCCGTTATCGTCTGTTTGTGGATGTACAGAGTGATATTATTGACACGCCCGGGCGACGGATGGTGATC
CCCCTGGCCAGTGCACGTCTGCTGTCAGATAAAGTCTCCCGTGAACTTTACCCGGTGGTGCATATCGGGG
ATGAAAGCTGGCGCATGATGACCACCGATATGGCCAGTGTGCCGGTCTCCGTTATCGGGGAAGAAGTGGC
TGATCTCAGCCACCGCG
