>Addgene plasmid #110949 | pANY1 | depositor partial sequence | sequence record 208668 | T7-term
CCTGACGGTCAGTCGACTGGCTGTGTATAAGGGAGCCTGACATTTATATTCCCCAGAACATCAGGTTAAT
GGCGTTTTTGATGTCATTTTCGCGGTGGCTGAGATCAGCCACTTCTTCCCCGATAACGGAGACCGGCACA
CTGGCCATATCGGTGGTCATCATGCGCCAGCTTTCATCCCCGATATGCACCACCGGGTAAAGTTCACGGG
AGACTTTATCTGACAGCAGACGTGCACTGGCCAGGGGGATCACCATCCGTCGCCCGGGCGTGTCAATAAT
ATCACTCTGTACATCCACAAACAGACGATAACGGCTCTCTCTTTTATAGGTGTAAACCTTAAACTGCATT
TCACCAGCCCCTGTTCTCGTCAGCAAAAGAGCCGTTCATTTCAATAAACCGGGCGACCTCAGCCATCCCT
TCCTGATTTTCCGCTTTCCAGCGTTCGGCACGCAGACGACGGGCTTCATTCTGCATGGTTGTGCTTACCA
GACCGGAGATATTGACATCATATATGCCTTGAGCAACTGATAGCTGTCGCTGTCAACTGTCACTGTAATA
CGCTGCTTCATAGCATACCTCTTTTTGACATACTTCGGGTATACATATCAGTATATATTCTTATACCGCA
AAAATCAGCGCGCAAATACGCATACTGTTATCTGGCTTTTAGTAAGCCGGACTGACCGTCGACAGGCCTA
CTAGTGGATCCC
